>Addgene plasmid #77816 | IP6K2 gRNA (BRDN0001146075) | addgene full sequence | sequence record 189056 | Addgene Assembled Sequence
CCCGGGTGCAAAGATGGATAAAGTTTTAAACAGAGAGGAATCTTTGCAGCTAATGGACCTTCTAGGTCTT
GAAAGGAGTGGGAATTGGCTCCGGTGCCCGTCAGTGGGCAGAGCGCACATCGCCCACAGTCCCCGAGAAG
TTGGGGGGAGGGGTCGGCAATTGATCCGGTGCCTAGAGAAGGTGGCGCGGGGTAAACTGGGAAAGTGATG
TCGTGTACTGGCTCCGCCTTTTTCCCGAGGGTGGGGGAGAACCGTATATAAGTGCAGTAGTCGCCGTGAA
CGTTCTTTTTCGCAACGGGTTTGCCGCCAGAACACAGGTAAGTGCCGTGTGTGGTTCCCGCGGGCCTGGC
CTCTTTACGGGTTATGGCCCTTGCGTGCCTTGAATTACTTCCACCTGGCTGCAGTACGTGATTCTTGATC
CCGAGCTTCGGGTTGGAAGTGGGTGGGAGAGTTCGAGGCCTTGCGCTTAAGGAGCCCCTTCGCCTCGTGC
TTGAGTTGAGGCCTGGCCTGGGCGCTGGGGCCGCCGCGTGCGAATCTGGTGGCACCTTCGCGCCTGTCTC
GCTGCTTTCGATAAGTCTCTAGCCATTTAAAATTTTTGATGACCTGCTGCGACGCTTTTTTTCTGGCAAG
ATAGTCTTGTAAATGCGGGCCAAGATCTGCACACTGGTATTTCGGTTTTTGGGGCCGCGGGCGGCGACGG
GGCCCGTGCGTCCCAGCGCACATGTTCGGCGAGGCGGGGCCTGCGAGCGCGGCCACCGAGAATCGGACGG
GGGTAGTCTCAAGCTGGCCGGCCTGCTCTGGTGCCTGGCCTCGCGCCGCCGTGTATCGCCCCGCCCTGGG
CGGCAAGGCTGGCCCGGTCGGCACCAGTTGCGTGAGCGGAAAGATGGCCGCTTCCCGGCCCTGCTGCAGG
GAGCTCAAAATGGAGGACGCGGCGCTCGGGAGAGCGGGCGGGTGAGTCACCCACACAAAGGAAAAGGGCC
TTTCCGTCCTCAGCCGTCGCTTCATGTGACTCCACGGAGTACCGGGCGCCGTCCAGGCACCTCGATTAGT
TCTCGAGCTTTTGGAGTACGTCGTCTTTAGGTTGGGGGGAGGGGTTTTATGCGATGGAGTTTCCCCACAC
TGAGTGGGTGGAGACTGAAGTTAGGCCAGCTTGGCACTTGATGTAATTCTCCTTGGAATTTGCCCTTTTT
GAGTTTGGATCTTGGTTCATTCTCAAGCCTCAGACAGTGGTTCAAAGTTTTTTTCTTCCATTTCAGGTGT
CGTGACGTACGGCCACCATGACCGAGTACAAGCCCACGGTGCGCCTCGCCACCCGCGACGACGTCCCCAG
GGCCGTACGCACCCTCGCCGCCGCGTTCGCCGACTACCCCGCCACGCGCCACACCGTCGATCCGGACCGC
CACATCGAGCGGGTCACCGAGCTGCAAGAACTCTTCCTCACGCGCGTCGGGCTCGACATCGGCAAGGTGT
GGGTCGCGGACGACGGCGCCGCCGTGGCGGTCTGGACCACGCCGGAGAGCGTCGAAGCGGGGGCGGTGTT
CGCCGAGATCGGCCCGCGCATGGCCGAGTTGAGCGGTTCCCGGCTGGCCGCGCAGCAACAGATGGAAGGC
CTCCTGGCGCCGCACCGGCCCAAGGAGCCCGCGTGGTTCCTGGCCACCGTCGGAGTCTCGCCCGACCACC
AGGGCAAGGGTCTGGGCAGCGCCGTCGTGCTCCCCGGAGTGGAGGCGGCCGAGCGCGCCGGGGTGCCCGC
CTTCCTGGAGACCTCCGCGCCCCGCAACCTCCCCTTCTACGAGCGGCTCGGCTTCACCGTCACCGCCGAC
GTCGAGGTGCCCGAAGGACCGCGCACCTGGTGCATGACCCGCAAGCCCGGTGCCTGAACGCGTTAAGTCG
ACAATCAACCTCTGGATTACAAAATTTGTGAAAGATTGACTGGTATTCTTAACTATGTTGCTCCTTTTAC
GCTATGTGGATACGCTGCTTTAATGCCTTTGTATCATGCTATTGCTTCCCGTATGGCTTTCATTTTCTCC
TCCTTGTATAAATCCTGGTTGCTGTCTCTTTATGAGGAGTTGTGGCCCGTTGTCAGGCAACGTGGCGTGG
TGTGCACTGTGTTTGCTGACGCAACCCCCACTGGTTGGGGCATTGCCACCACCTGTCAGCTCCTTTCCGG
GACTTTCGCTTTCCCCCTCCCTATTGCCACGGCGGAACTCATCGCCGCCTGCCTTGCCCGCTGCTGGACA
GGGGCTCGGCTGTTGGGCACTGACAATTCCGTGGTGTTGTCGGGGAAATCATCGTCCTTTCCTTGGCTGC
TCGCCTGTGTTGCCACCTGGATTCTGCGCGGGACGTCCTTCTGCTACGTCCCTTCGGCCCTCAATCCAGC
GGACCTTCCTTCCCGCGGCCTGCTGCCGGCTCTGCGGCCTCTTCCGCGTCTTCGCCTTCGCCCTCAGACG
AGTCGGATCTCCCTTTGGGCCGCCTCCCCGCGTCGACTTTAAGACCAATGACTTACAAGGCAGCTGTAGA
TCTTAGCCACTTTTTAAAAGAAAAGGGGGGACTGGAAGGGCTAATTCACTCCCAACGAAGACAAGATCTG
CTTTTTGCTTGTACTGGGTCTCTCTGGTTAGACCAGATCTGAGCCTGGGAGCTCTCTGGCTAACTAGGGA
ACCCACTGCTTAAGCCTCAATAAAGCTTGCCTTGAGTGCTTCAAGTAGTGTGTGCCCGTCTGTTGTGTGA
CTCTGGTAACTAGAGATCCCTCAGACCCTTTTAGTCAGTGTGGAAAATCTCTAGCAGTACGTATAGTAGT
TCATGTCATCTTATTATTCAGTATTTATAACTTGCAAAGAAATGAATATCAGAGAGTGAGAGGAACTTGT
TTATTGCAGCTTATAATGGTTACAAATAAAGCAATAGCATCACAAATTTCACAAATAAAGCATTTTTTTC
ACTGCATTCTAGTTGTGGTTTGTCCAAACTCATCAATGTATCTTATCATGTCTGGCTCTAGCTATCCCGC
CCCTAACTCCGCCCATCCCGCCCCTAACTCCGCCCAGTTCCGCCCATTCTCCGCCCCATGGCTGACTAAT
TTTTTTTATTTATGCAGAGGCCGAGGCCGCCTCGGCCTCTGAGCTATTCCAGAAGTAGTGAGGAGGCTTT
TTTGGAGGCCTAGGGACGTACCCAATTCGCCCTATAGTGAGTCGTATTACGCGCGCTCACTGGCCGTCGT
TTTACAACGTCGTGACTGGGAAAACCCTGGCGTTACCCAACTTAATCGCCTTGCAGCACATCCCCCTTTC
GCCAGCTGGCGTAATAGCGAAGAGGCCCGCACCGATCGCCCTTCCCAACAGTTGCGCAGCCTGAATGGCG
AATGGG
[124 nt withheld, positions 3367-3490]
C
[91 nt withheld, positions 3492-3582]
A
[49 nt withheld, positions 3584-3632]
CCTTTGACGTTGGAGTCCACGTTCTTT
[37 nt withheld, positions 3660-3696]
ACCCTATCTCGGTCTATTCTTTTGATTTATAAGGGATTTTGCCGATTTCGGCCTATTGGTTAAAAAATGA
GCTGATTTAACAAAAATTTAACGCGAATTTTAACAAAATATTAACGCTTACAATTTAGGTGGCACTTTTC
GGGGAAATGTGCGCGGAACCCCTATTTGTTTATTTTTCTAAATACATTCAAATATGTATCCGCTCATGAG
ACAATAACCCTGATAAATGCTTCAATAATATTGAAAAAGGAAGAGTATGAGTATTCAACATTTCCGTGTC
GCCCTTATTCCCTTTTTTGCGGCATTTTGCCTTCCTGTTTTTGCTCACCCAGAAACGCTGGTGAAAGTAA
AAGATGCTGAAGATCAGTTGGGTGCACGAGTGGGTTACATCGAACTGGATCTCAACAGCGGTAAGATCCT
TGAGAGTTTTCGCCCCGAAGAACGTTTTCCAATGATGAGCACTTTTAAAGTTCTGCTATGTGGCGCGGTA
TTATCCCGTATTGACGCCGGGCAAGAGCAACTCGGTCGCCGCATACACTATTCTCAGAATGACTTGGTTG
AGTACTCACCAGTCACAGAAAAGCATCTTACGGATGGCATGACAGTAAGAGAATTATGCAGTGCTGCCAT
AACCATGAGTGATAACACTGCGGCCAACTTACTTCTGACAACGATCGGAGGACCGAAGGAGCTAACCGCT
TTTTTGCACAACATGGGGGATCATGTAACTCGCCTTGATCGTTGGGAACCGGAGCTGAATGAAGCCATAC
CAAACGACGAGCGTGACACCACGATGCCTGTAGCAATGGCAACAACGTTGCGCAAACTATTAACTGGCGA
ACTACTTACTCTAGCTTCCCGGCAACAATTAATAGACTGGATGGAGGCGGATAAAGTTGCAGGACCACTT
CTGCGCTCGGCCCTTCCGGCTGGCTGGTTTATTGCTGATAAATCTGGAGCCGGTGAGCGTGGGTCTCGCG
GTATCATTGCAGCACTGGGGCCAGATGGTAAGCCCTCCCGTATCGTAGTTATCTACACGACGGGGAGTCA
GGCAACTATGGATGAACGAAATAGACAGATCGCTGAGATAGGTGCCTCACTGATTAAGCATTGGTAACTG
TCAGACCAAGTTTACTCATATATACTTTAGATTGATTTAAAACTTCATTTTTAATTTAAAAGGATCTAGG
TGAAGATCCTTTTTGATAATCTCATGACCAAAATCCCTTAACGTGAGTTTTCGTTCCACTGAGCGTCAGA
CCCCGTAGAAAAGATCAAAGGATCTTCTTGAGATCCTTTTTTTCTGCGCGTAATCTGCTGCTTGCAAACA
AAAAAACCACCGCTACCAGCGGTGGTTTGTTTGCCGGATCAAGAGCTACCAACTCTTTTTCCGAAGGTAA
CTGGCTTCAGCAGAGCGCAGATACCAAATACTGTTCTTCTAGTGTAGCCGTAGTTAGGCCACCACTTCAA
GAACTCTGTAGCACCGCCTACATACCTCGCTCTGCTAATCCTGTTACCAGTGGCTGCTGCCAGTGGCGAT
AAGTCGTGTCTTACCGGGTTGGACTCAAGACGATAGTTACCGGATAAGGCGCAGCGGTCGGGCTGAACGG
GGGGTTCGTGCACACAGCCCAGCTTGGAGCGAACGACCTACACCGAACTGAGATACCTACAGCGTGAGCT
ATGAGAAAGCGCCACGCTTCCCGAAGGGAGAAAGGCGGACAGGTATCCGGTAAGCGGCAGGGTCGGAACA
GGAGAGCGCACGAGGGAGCTTCCAGGGGGAAACGCCTGGTATCTTTATAGTCCTGTCGGGTTTCGCCACC
TCTGACTTGAGCGTCGATTTTTGTGATGCTCGTCAGGGGGGCGGAGCCTATGGAAAAACGCCAGCAACGC
GGCCTTTTTACGGTTCCTGGCCTTTTGCTGGCCTTTTGCTCACATGTTCTTTCCTGCGTTATCCCCTGAT
TCTGTGGATAACCGTATTACCGCCTTTGAGTGAGCTGATACCGCTCGCCGCAGCCGAACGACCGAGCGCA
GCGAGTCAGTGAGCGAGGAAGCGGAAGAGCGCCCAATACGCAAACCGCCTCTCCCCGCGCGTTGGCCGAT
TCATTAATGCAGCTGGCACGACAGGTTTCCCGACTGGAAAGCGGGCAGTGAGCGCAACGCAATTAATGTG
AGTTAGCTCACTCATTAGGCACCCCAGGCTTTACACTTTATGCTTCCGGCTCGTATGTTGTGTGGAATTG
TGAGCGGATAACAATTTCACACAGGAAACAGCTATGACCATGATTACGCCAAGCGCGCAATTAACCCTCA
CTAAAGGGAACAAAAGCTGGAGCTGCAAGCTTAATGTAGTCTTATGCAATACTCTTGTAGTCTTGCAACA
TGGTAACGATGAGTTAGCAACATGCCTTACAAGGAGAGAAAAAGCACCGTGCATGCCGATTGGTGGAAGT
AAGGTGGTACGATCGTGCCTTATTAGGAAGGCAACAGACGGGTCTGACATGGATTGGACGAACCACTGAA
TTGCCGCATTGCAGAGATATTGTATTTAAGTGCCTAGCTCGATACATAAACGGGTCTCTCTGGTTAGACC
AGATCTGAGCCTGGGAGCTCTCTGGCTAACTAGGGAACCCACTGCTTAAGCCTCAATAAAGCTTGCCTTG
AGTGCTTCAAGTAGTGTGTGCCCGTCTGTTGTGTGACTCTGGTAACTAGAGATCCCTCAGACCCTTTTAG
TCAGTGTGGAAAATCTCTAGCAGTGGCGCCCGAACAGGGACTTGAAAGCGAAAGGGAAACCAGAGGAGCT
CTCTCGACGCAGGACTCGGCTTGCTGAAGCGCGCACGGCAAGAGGCGAGGGGCGGCGACTGGTGAGTACG
CCAAAAATTTTGACTAGCGGAGGCTAGAAGGAGAGAGATGGGTGCGAGAGCGTCAGTATTAAGCGGGGGA
GAATTAGATCGCGATGGGAAAAAATTCGGTTAAGGCCAGGGGGAAAGAAAAAATATAAATTAAAACATAT
AGTATGGGCAAGCAGGGAGCTAGAACGATTCGCAGTTAATCCTGGCCTGTTAGAAACATCAGAAGGCTGT
AGACAAATACTGGGACAGCTACAACCATCCCTTCAGACAGGATCAGAAGAACTTAGATCATTATATAATA
CAGTAGCAACCCTCTATTGTGTGCATCAAAGGATAGAGATAAAAGACACCAAGGAAGCTTTAGACAAGAT
AGAGGAAGAGCAAAACAAAAGTAAGACCACCGCACAGCAAGCGGCCGCTGATCTTCAGACCTGGAGGAGG
AGATATGAGGGACAATTGGAGAAGTGAATTATATAAATATAAAGTAGTAAAAATTGAACCATTAGGAGTA
GCACCCACCAAGGCAAAGAGAAGAGTGGTGCAGAGAGAAAAAAGAGCAGTGGGAATAGGAGCTTTGTTCC
TTGGGTTCTTGGGAGCAGCAGGAAGCACTATGGGCGCAGCGTCAATGACGCTGACGGTACAGGCCAGACA
ATTATTGTCTGGTATAGTGCAGCAGCAGAACAATTTGCTGAGGGCTATTGAGGCGCAACAGCATCTGTTG
CAACTCACAGTCTGGGGCATCAAGCAGCTCCAGGCAAGAATCCTGGCTGTGGAAAGATACCTAAAGGATC
AACAGCTCCTGGGGATTTGGGGTTGCTCTGGAAAACTCATTTGCACCACTGCTGTGCCTTGGAATGCTAG
TTGGAGTAATAAATCTCTGGAACAGATTTGGAATCACACGACCTGGATGGAGTGGGACAGAGAAATTAAC
AATTACACAAGCTTAATACACTCCTTAATTGAAGAATCGCAAAACCAGCAAGAAAAGAATGAACAAGAAT
TATTGGAATTAGATAAATGGGCAAGTTTGTGGAATTGGTTTAACATAACAAATTGGCTGTGGTATATAAA
ATTATTCATAATGATAGTAGGAGGCTTGGTAGGTTTAAGAATAGTTTTTGCTGTACTTTCTATAGTGAAT
AGAGTTAGGCAGGGATATTCACCATTATCGTTTCAGACCCACCTCCCAACCCCGAGGGGACCCAGAGAGG
GCCTATTTCCCATGATTCCTTCATATTTGCATATACGATACAAGGCTGTTAGAGAGATAATTAGAATTAA
TTTGACTGTAAACACAAAGATATTAGTACAAAATACGTGACGTAGAAAGTAATAATTTCTTGGGTAGTTT
GCAGTTTTAAAATTATGTTTTAAAATGGACTATCATATGCTTACCGTAACTTGAAAGTATTTCGATTTCT
TGGCTTTATATATCTTGTGGAAAGGACGAAACACCGGGACACAAGGCACCTCGTAGGTTTTAGAGCTAGA
AATAGCAAGTTAAAATAAGGCTAGTCCGTTATCAACTTGAAAAAGTGGCACCGAGTCGGTGCTTTTTTAA
GCTTGGCGTAACTAGATCTTGAGACAAATGGCAGTATTCATCCACAATTTTAAAAGAAAAGGGGGGATTG
GGGGGTACAGTGCAGGGGAAAGAATAGTAGACATAATAGCAACAGACATACAAACTAAAGAATTACAAAA
ACAAATTACAAAAATTCAAAATTTTCGGGTTTATTACAGGGACAGCAGAGATCCACTTTGGCGCCGGCTC
GAGGGGG
Features (pLannotate 1.2.2; 29 found; start..end, strand, type, name):
     14..80      +  CDS            small t antigen (fragment): SV40 (simian virus 40) small t antigen
    106..317     +  promoter       EF-1α core promoter: core promoter for human elongation factor EF-1α
    318..1256    +  intron         EF-1α intron A: intron upstream of the start codon of human EF-1α
   1278..1877    +  CDS            PuroR (fragment): puromycin N-acetyltransferase; pac from Streptomyces; confers resistance to puromycin
   1893..2481    +  misc_feature   WPRE: woodchuck hepatitis virus posttranscriptional regulatory element
   2532..2551    +  misc_feature   cPPT/CTS (fragment): central polypurine tract and central termination sequence of HIV-1
   2553..2786    +  LTR            3' LTR (ΔU3): self-inactivating 3' long terminal repeat (LTR) from HIV-1
   2864..2985    +  polyA_signal   SV40 poly(A) signal: SV40 polyadenylation signal
   3025..3160    +  rep_origin     SV40 ori: SV40 origin of replication
   3181..3199    -  promoter       T7 promoter: promoter for bacteriophage T7 RNA polymerase
   3207..3362    +  CDS            lacZα (fragment): LacZα fragment of β-galactosidase; lacZ fragment
   3367..3795    +  rep_origin     f1 ori (sequence partly withheld): f1 bacteriophage origin of replication; arrow indicates direction of (+) strand synthesis
   3848..3952    +  promoter       AmpR promoter: bla
   3953..4813    +  CDS            AmpR: β-lactamase; bla; confers resistance to ampicillin, carbenicillin, and related antibiotics
   4984..5572    +  rep_origin     ori: high-copy-number ColE1/pMB1/pBR322/pUC origin of replication
   5755..5847    +  CDS            lacI (fragment): lac repressor; lacI; The lac repressor binds to the lac operator to inhibit transcription in E. coli. This inhibition can be relieved by adding lactose or isopropyl-β-D-thiogalactopyranoside (IPTG).
   5860..5881    +  protein_bind   CAP binding site: CAP binding activates transcription in the presence of cAMP. E. coli catabolite activator protein
   5896..5926    +  promoter       lac promoter: promoter for the E. coli lac operon
   5934..5950    +  protein_bind   lac operator: The lac repressor binds to the lac operator to inhibit transcription in E. coli. This inhibition can be relieved by adding lactose or isopropyl-β-D-thiogalactopyranoside (IPTG). lac repressor encoded by lacI
   5995..6013    +  promoter       T3 promoter: promoter for bacteriophage T3 RNA polymerase
   6041..6267    +  promoter       RSV promoter: Rous sarcoma virus enhancer/promoter
   6268..6448    +  LTR            5' LTR (truncated): truncated 5' long terminal repeat (LTR) from HIV-1
   6495..6620    +  misc_feature   HIV-1 Ψ: packaging signal of human immunodeficiency virus type 1
   6604..6967    +  CDS            HIV-1 gag (fragment): gag protein from human immunodeficiency virus 1; gag
   7113..7346    +  misc_feature   RRE: The Rev response element (RRE) of HIV-1 allows for Rev-dependent mRNA export from the nucleus to the cytoplasm.
   7723..7749    +  CDS            Rev (fragment): human immunodeficiency virus 1 (HIV-1) Rev protein; rev; enhances nuclear export of unspliced and incompletely spliced viral mRNAs
   7753..7993    +  promoter       U6 promoter: RNA polymerase III promoter for human U6 snRNA
   8023..8098    +  misc_RNA       gRNA scaffold: guide RNA scaffold for the Streptococcus pyogenes CRISPR/Cas9 system
   8154..8271    +  misc_feature   cPPT/CTS: central polypurine tract and central termination sequence of HIV-1
