[The description below was written by a language model from this plasmid's Addgene catalogue record and pLannotate feature annotations shown in this document.]
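Description:
IP6K2 gRNA (BRDN0001146075) is a third-generation lentiviral CRISPR guide plasmid built on the lentiGuide-Puro backbone and designed to direct Streptococcus pyogenes Cas9 to the human IP6K2 gene (inositol hexakisphosphate kinase 2, also known as IHPK2). The 8.3 kb plasmid is maintained in E. coli through a high-copy ColE1/pUC-type origin with ampicillin selection (AmpR). It also carries an f1 origin and residual lac, T7 and T3 cloning-vector elements that play no role in its mammalian function.

The transfer cassette is arranged as a self-inactivating HIV-1 vector. An RSV promoter fused to a truncated 5' LTR drives production of the genomic RNA in packaging cells. This is followed by the Ψ packaging signal with a partial gag sequence, the Rev response element for Rev-dependent nuclear export, a cPPT/CTS that aids nuclear import, and a ΔU3 3' LTR that disables LTR promoter activity after integration. Between the LTRs, a human U6 RNA polymerase III promoter transcribes the IP6K2-specific spacer joined to the SpCas9 gRNA scaffold. A separate EF-1α promoter, annotated as the core promoter plus intron A, expresses puromycin N-acetyltransferase for selecting transduced cells, and a WPRE enhances expression of that transcript. An SV40 poly(A) signal and SV40 origin lie downstream of the 3' LTR.

The plasmid does not encode Cas9, so it must be paired with a separate Cas9 vector or used in cells that already express Cas9. The guide was designed against two IP6K2 reference transcripts and belongs to a human kinome gRNA collection built with optimized sgRNA design rules, for use in knockout of IP6K2 in human cells.
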