Addgene plasmid #77816: IP6K2 gRNA (BRDN0001146075)
Purpose: 3rd generation lentiviral gRNA plasmid targeting human IP6K2
Depositing lab: John Doench & David Root. Depositing organization: Broad Institute. Publication: Optimized sgRNA design to maximize activity and minimize off-target effects of CRISPR-Cas9. Doench JG, Fusi N, Sullender M, Hegde M, Vaimberg EW, Donovan KF, Smith I, Tothova Z, Wilen C, Orchard R, Virgin HW, Listgarten J, Root DE. Nat Biotechnol. 2016 Jan 18. doi: 10.1038/nbt.3437. PubMed 26780180.
Backbone
  Vector backbone: lentiGuide-Puro
  Backbone manufacturer: Zhang Lab (Addgene plasmid # 52963)
  Vector type: Mammalian Expression, Lentiviral, CRISPR
  Selectable markers: Puromycin
Growth in bacteria
  Bacterial resistance: Ampicillin, 100 μg/mL
  Growth temperature: 37°C
  Growth strain: DH5alpha
  Copy number: High Copy
Gene/Insert
  Gene/Insert name: IP6K2 (alt names: IP6K2; NM_001005909.2)
  gRNA/shRNA sequence: GGACACAAGGCACCTCGTAG
  Species: H. sapiens (human)
  Entrez Gene: IP6K2 (a.k.a. IHPK2, InsP6K2, PIUS)
  Promoter: hU6
  Cloning method: Unknown
  Sequencing primers: 5′ U6-F; 3′ pS2-R
Terms and licenses: Academic/Nonprofit Terms; Industry Terms: Not Available to Industry
Depositor comments: The gRNA was designed to target the following Genbank reference sequence(s): NM_001005909.2,NM_016291.3. Note that this plasmid does NOT contain Cas9. It should be used in conjunction with lentiCas9-Blast (Addgene #52962) or otherwise with cell lines already expressing Cas9. Browse the full kinome gRNA library at http://www.addgene.org/pooled-library/broadgpp-human-kinome/ or visit http://www.broadinstitute.org/rnai/public/ for detailed protocols and information.
How to cite: IP6K2 gRNA (BRDN0001146075) was a gift from John Doench & David Root (Addgene plasmid # 77816 ; http://n2t.net/addgene:77816 ; RRID:Addgene_77816)
