>Addgene plasmid #77816 | IP6K2 gRNA (BRDN0001146075) | depositor partial sequence | sequence record 145276 | Target Sequence
GGACACAAGGCACCTCGTAG
