>Addgene plasmid #77816 | IP6K2 gRNA (BRDN0001146075) | addgene partial sequence | sequence record 149734 | hU6-F 5'-GAGGGCCTATTTCCCATGATT-3'
ATTAGAATTAATTTGACTGTAAACACAAAGATATTAGTACAAAATACGTGACGTAGAAAGTAATAATTTC
TTGGGTAGTTTGCAGTTTTAAAATTATGTTTTAAAATGGACTATCATATGCTTACCGTAACTTGAAAGTA
TTTCGATTTCTTGGCTTTATATATCTTGTGGAAAGGACGAAACACCGGGACACAAGGCACCTCGTAGGTT
TTAGAGCTAGAAATAGCAAGTTAAAATAAGGCTAGTCCGTTATCAACTTGAAAAAGTGGCACCGAGTCGG
TGCTTTTTTAAGCTTGGCGTAACTAGATCTTGAGACAAATGGCAGTATTCATCCACAATTTTAAAAGAAA
AGGGGGGATTGGGGGGTACAGTGCAGGGGAAAGAATAGTAGACATAATAGCAACAGACATACAAACTAAA
GAATTACAAAAACAAATTACAAAAATTCAAAATTTTCGGGTTTATTACAGGGACAGCAGAGATCCACTTT
GGCGCCGGCTCGAGGGGGCCCGGGTGCAAAGATGGATAAAGTTTTAAACAGAGAGGAATCTTTGCAGCTA
ATGGACCTTCTAGGTCTTGAAAGGAGTGGGAATTGGCTCCGGTGCCCGTCAGTGGGCAGAGCGCACATCG
C
